>Addgene plasmid #78341 | hMYOG-3xHA-IRES-hrGFP (#324) | addgene partial sequence | sequence record 152285 | CMV-F 5'-CGCAAATGGGCGGTAGGCGTG-3'
ACCGTCAGATCCGCTAGCGATTACGCCAAGCTCGAAATTAACCCTCACTAAAGGGAACAAAAGCTGGAGC
TCCACCGCGGTGGCGGCCGCCACCATGGAGCTGTATGAGACATCCCCCTACTTCTACCAGGAACCCCGCT
TCTATGATGGGGAAAACTACCTGCCTGTCCACCTCCAGGGCTTCGAACCACCAGGCTACGAGCGGACGGA
GCTCACCCTGAGCCCCGAGGCCCCAGGGCCCCTTGAGGACAAGGGGCTGGGGACCCCCGAGCACTGTCCA
GGCCAGTGCCTGCCGTGGGCGTGTAAGGTGTGTAAGAGGAAGTCGGTGTCCGTGGACCGGCGGCGGGCGG
CCACACTGAGGGAGAAGCGCAGGCTCAAGAAGGTGAATGAGGCCTTCGAGGCCCTGAAGAGAAGCACCCT
GCTCAACCCCAACCAGCGGCTGCCCAAGGTGGAGATCCTGCGCAGTGCCATCCAGTACATCGAGCGCCTC
CAGGCCCTGCTCAGCTCCCTCAACCAGGAGGAGCGTGACCTCCGCTACCGGGGCGGGGGCGGGCCCCAGC
CAGGGGTGCCCAGCGAATGCAGCTCTCACAGCGCCTCCTGCAGTCCAGAGTGGGGCAGTGCACTGGAGTT
CAGCGCCAACCCAGGGGATCATCTGCTCACGGCTGACCCTACAGATGCCCACAACCTGCACTCCCTCACC
TCCATCGTGGACAGCATCACAGTGGAAGATGTGTCTGTGGCCTTCCCAGATGAAACCATGCCCAACCTCG
AGTACCCATATGACGTTCCAGACTACGCGTATCCGTACGACGTTCCGGATTACGCTTACCCTTACGATGT
ACCTGACTACGCTTAATAGCAATTCCTCGACGACTGCATAGG
