>Addgene plasmid #78341 | hMYOG-3xHA-IRES-hrGFP (#324) | addgene partial sequence | sequence record 152286 | IRES-R 5'-CCTCACATTGCCAAAAGACG-3'
ACGCACACCGGCCTTATTCCAAGCGGCTTCGGCCAGTAACGTTAGGGGGGGGGGAGGGAGAGGGGGGTAA
CCCTATGCAGTCGTCGAGGAATTGCTATTAAGCGTAGTCAGGTACATCGTAAGGGTAAGCGTAATCCGGA
ACGTCGTACGGATACGCGTAGTCTGGAACGTCATATGGGTACTCGAGGTTGGGCATGGTTTCATCTGGGA
AGGCCACAGACACATCTTCCACTGTGATGCTGTCCACGATGGAGGTGAGGGAGTGCAGGTTGTGGGCATC
TGTAGGGTCAGCCGTGAGCAGATGATCCCCTGGGTTGGCGCTGAACTCCAGTGCACTGCCCCACTCTGGA
CTGCAGGAGGCGCTGTGAGAGCTGCATTCGCTGGGCACCCCTGGCTGGGGCCCGCCCCCGCCCCGGTAGC
GGAGGTCACGCTCCTCCTGGTTGAGGGAGCTGAGCAGGGCCTGGAGGCGCTCGATGTACTGGATGGCACT
GCGCAGGATCTCCACCTTGGGCAGCCGCTGGTTGGGGTTGAGCAGGGTGCTTCTCTTCAGGGCCTCGAAG
GCCTCATTCACCTTCTTGAGCCTGCGCTTCTCCCTCAGTGTGGCCGCCCGCCGCCGGTCCACGGACACCG
ACTTCCTCTTACACACCTTACACGCCCACGGCAGGCACTGGCCTGGACAGTGCTCGGGGGTCCCCAGCCC
CTTGTCCTCAAGGGGCCCTGGGGCCTCGGGGCTCA
