>Addgene plasmid #78341 | hMYOG-3xHA-IRES-hrGFP (#324) | depositor partial sequence | sequence record 152287 | Partial sequence of insert
CGCGGTGGCGGCCGCCACCATGGAGCTGTATGAGACATCCCCCTACTTCTACCAGGAACCCCGCTTCTAT
GATGGGGAAAACTACCTGCCTGTCCACCTCCAGGGCTTCGAACCACCAGGCTACGAGCGGACGGAGCTCA
CCCTGAGCCCCGAGGCCCCAGGGCCCCTTGAGGACAAGGGGCTGGGGACCCCCGAGCACTGTCCAGGCCA
GTGCCTGCCGTGGGCGTGTAAGGTGTGTAAGAGGAAGTCGGTGTCCGTGGACCGGCGGCGGGCGGCCACA
CTGAGGGAGAAGCGCAGGCTCAAGAAGGTGAATGAGGCCTTCGAGGCCCTGAAGAGAAGCACCCTGCTCA
ACCCCAACCAGCGGCTGCCCAAGGTGGAGATCCTGCGCAGTGCCATCCAGTACATCGAGCGCCTCCAGGC
CCTGCTCAGCTCCCTCAACCAGGAGGAGCGTGACCTCCGCTACCGGGGCGGGGGCGGGCCCCAGCCAGGG
GTGCCCAGCGAATGCAGCTCTCACAGCGCCTCCTGCAGTCCAGAGTGGGGCAGTGCACTGGAGTTCAGCG
CCAACCCAGGGGATCATCTGCTCACGGCTGACCCTACAGATGCCCACAACCTGCACTCCCTCACCTCCAT
CGTGGACAGCATCACAGTGGAAGATGTGTCTGTGGCCTTCCCAGATGAAACCATGCCCAACCTCGAGTAC
CCATATGACGTTCCAGACTACGCGTATCCGTACGACGTTCCGGATTACGCTTACCCTTACGATGTACCTG
ACTACGCTTAATAGCAATTCCTCGACGACTGCATAGGGTTACCCCCCTCTCCCTCCCCCCCCCCTAACGT
TACTGGCCGAAGCCGCTTGGAATAAGGCCGGTGTGCGTTTGTCTATATGTTATTTTCCACCATATTGCCG
TCTTTTGGCAATGTGAGGGCCCGGAAACCTGGCCCTGTCTTCTTGACGAGCATTCCTAGGGGTCTTTCCC
CTCTCGCCAAGGAATGCAAGGTCTGTTGAATGTCGTGAAAGAAGCAGTCTCTGCAGCTCTGAAGACAAAC
AACGTCTGTAGCGACCCTTTGCAGGCAGCGGTATCCCCCCCCYACCT
