[The description below was written by a language model from this plasmid's Addgene catalogue record.]
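Description:
hMYOG-3xHA-IRES-hrGFP is a mammalian expression plasmid built on the commercial pIRES-2a-hrGFP backbone (about 5 kb; roughly 5.75 kb in total with the insert). It is maintained in E. coli as a high-copy plasmid under ampicillin selection. The record does not include a feature table, so the bacterial origin and any other backbone elements are not itemised, and no mammalian selection marker is stated.

The payload is the human MYOG open reading frame (myogenin, also called myogenic factor 4 or MYF4), a basic helix-loop-helix transcription factor associated with skeletal muscle differentiation. The roughly 670 bp insert was placed between NotI and XhoI sites, both of which remain intact, downstream of the CMV promoter, which drives strong constitutive transcription in most mammalian cell types. The ORF is fused in frame to a backbone-encoded triple HA epitope tag at its C terminus, allowing detection or immunoprecipitation of the protein with anti-HA antibodies. Downstream on the same transcript, an internal ribosome entry site directs independent translation of humanized recombinant GFP (hrGFP), so the fluorescent reporter is produced as a separate protein rather than as a fusion. Green fluorescence therefore marks cells that express the bicistronic message without altering myogenin itself.

The depositor notes that the cloned ORF carries a two-amino-acid deletion, which is reported not to affect function. The construct is intended for overexpression of tagged human myogenin in mammalian cells, with hrGFP serving to identify or sort transfected cells.
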