Addgene plasmid #78341: hMYOG-3xHA-IRES-hrGFP (#324)
Purpose: Overexpression of human MYOG ORF with a 3xHA C-terminal tag and an IRES-hrGFP reporter
Depositing lab: Matthew Alexander & Louis Kunkel. Depositing organization: Boston Children's Hospital.
Backbone
  Vector backbone: pIRES-2a-hrGFP
  Backbone manufacturer: Agilent Technologies
  Backbone size w/o insert (bp): 5000
  Total vector size (bp): 5750
  Vector type: Mammalian Expression
Growth in bacteria
  Bacterial resistance: Ampicillin, 100 μg/mL
  Growth temperature: 37°C
  Growth strain: DH5alpha
  Copy number: High Copy
Gene/Insert
  Gene/Insert name: MYOG (alt names: myogenin; myogenic factor 4)
  Species: H. sapiens (human)
  Insert size (bp): 672
  GenBank ID: NM_002479.5
  Entrez Gene: MYOG (a.k.a. MYF4, bHLHc3, myf-4)
  Promoter: CMV
  Tag / fusion protein: 3x HA tag (C terminal on backbone); IRES-hrGFP (C terminal on backbone)
  Cloning method: Restriction Enzyme; 5′ cloning site Not1 (not destroyed); 3′ cloning site Xho1 (not destroyed)
  Sequencing primers: 5′ CAAGGATGACGACGATAAG; 3′ CTATTAAGCGTAGTCAGGTACATC
Terms and licenses: Academic/Nonprofit Terms; Industry Terms: Not Available to Industry
Depositor comments: Contains a 2 amino acid deletion. Does not affect function. Please contact Dr. Alexander if you have any questions.
How to cite: hMYOG-3xHA-IRES-hrGFP (#324) was a gift from Matthew Alexander & Louis Kunkel (Addgene plasmid # 78341 ; http://n2t.net/addgene:78341 ; RRID:Addgene_78341)
